Addgene plasmid #79679: 5HT2C-RNA2-Flag
Purpose: serotonin receptor 2C isoform 2 with C-terminal Flag tag, non-edited isoform
Depositing lab: Stefan Stamm. Publication: Oligonucleotide-induced alternative splicing of serotonin 2C receptor reduces food intake. Zhang Z, Shen M, Gresch PJ, Ghamari-Langroudi M, Rabchevsky AG, Emeson RB, Stamm S. EMBO Mol Med. 2016 Aug 1;8(8):878-94. doi: 10.15252/emmm.201506030. PubMed 27406820.
Backbone
  Vector backbone: pEGFP-N1
  Backbone manufacturer: clonetech
  Backbone size w/o insert (bp): 4700
  Total vector size (bp): 5900
  Vector type: Mammalian Expression
  Selectable markers: Neomycin (select with G418)
Growth in bacteria
  Bacterial resistance: Kanamycin, 50 μg/mL
  Growth temperature: 37°C
  Growth strain: DH5alpha
  Copy number: Unknown
Gene/Insert
  Gene/Insert name: serotonin receptor 2C, RNA2 (alt name: 5HT2C)
  Species: H. sapiens (human)
  Insert size (bp): 1200
  Entrez Gene: HTR2C (a.k.a. 5-HT1C, 5-HT2C, 5-HTR2C, 5HTR2C, HTR1C)
  Promoter: CMV
  Tag / fusion protein: Flag (C terminal on insert)
  Cloning method: Restriction Enzyme; 5′ cloning site EcoRI (unknown if destroyed); 3′ cloning site BamH1 (unknown if destroyed)
  Sequencing primers: 5′ CMV
Terms and licenses: Academic/Nonprofit Terms; Industry Terms: Not Available to Industry
How to cite: 5HT2C-RNA2-Flag was a gift from Stefan Stamm (Addgene plasmid # 79679 ; http://n2t.net/addgene:79679 ; RRID:Addgene_79679)
