[The description below was written by a language model from this plasmid's Addgene catalogue record.]
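Description:
5HT2C-RNA2-Flag is a mammalian expression plasmid built on the pEGFP-N1 backbone, carrying a human serotonin receptor 2C (HTR2C) cDNA of about 1.2 kb in a construct of roughly 5.9 kb total. The insert corresponds to the "RNA2" isoform (isoform 2) of the receptor in its non-edited form, meaning the sequence does not carry the changes introduced by RNA editing of the HTR2C pre-mRNA. It was cloned by restriction enzymes between the EcoRI and BamHI sites of the polylinker, and transcription is driven by the CMV promoter, a strong constitutive promoter for mammalian cells. A Flag epitope is fused to the C terminus of the receptor, allowing detection or immunoprecipitation with anti-Flag antibodies. Although the parental vector encodes EGFP downstream of the cloning site, the record lists only the Flag tag. It does not state whether EGFP remains present or in frame, so a GFP fusion should not be assumed.

The plasmid is propagated in E. coli under kanamycin selection, and the backbone's neomycin resistance marker permits G418 selection of stably transfected mammalian cells. The copy number is recorded as unknown, and no feature table is provided, so other backbone elements cannot be confirmed from the record. The associated work concerns alternative splicing of the serotonin 2C receptor and its manipulation by oligonucleotides in relation to food intake. This construct therefore suits expressing one defined, tagged receptor isoform in cultured cells, for example to compare its expression, localisation or function with other splice or editing variants.
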