>Addgene plasmid #79679 | 5HT2C-RNA2-Flag | addgene partial sequence | sequence record 158423 | CMV-F 5'-CGCAAATGGGCGGTAGGCGTG-3'
AGCAGAGCTGGTTTAGTGACCGTCAGATCCGCTAGCGCTACCGGACTCAGATCTCGAGCTCAAGCTTCGA
ATTCCGCCACCATGGTGAACCTGAGGAATGCGGTGCATTCATTCCTTGTGCACCTAATTGGCCTATTGGT
TTGGCAATGTGATATTTCTGTGAGCCCAGTAGCAGCTATAGTAACTGACATTTTCAATACCTCCGATGGT
GGACGCTTCAAATTCCCAGACGGGGTACAAAACTGGCCAGCACTTTCAATCGTCATCATAATAATCATGA
CAATAGGTGGCAACATCCTTGTGATCATGGCAGTAAGCATGGAAAAGAAACTGCACAATGCCACCAATTA
CTTCTTAATGTCCCTAGCCATTGCTGATATGCTAGTGGGACTACTTGTCATGCCCCTGTCTCTCCTGGCA
ATCCTTTATGATTATGTCTGGCCACTACCTAGATATTTGTGCCCCGTCTGGATTTCTTTAGATGTTTTAT
TTTCAACAGCGTCCATCATGCACCTCTGCGCTATATCGCTGGATCGGTATGTAGCAATACGTAATCCTAT
TGAGCATAGCCGTTTCAATTCGCGGACTAAGGCCATCATGAAGATTGCTATTGTTTGGGCAATTTCTATA
GGTGTATCAGTTCCTATCCCTGTGATTGGACTGAGGGACGAAGAAAAGGTGTTCGTGAACAACACGACGT
GCGTGCTCAACGACCCAAATTTCGTTCTTATTGGGTCCTTCGTAGCTTTCTTCATACCGCTGACGATTAT
GGTGATTACGTATTGCCTGACCATCTACGTTCTGCGCCGACAAGCTTTGATGTTACTGCACGGCCACACC
GAGGAACCGCCTGGACTAAGTCTGGATTT
