>Addgene plasmid #79679 | 5HT2C-RNA2-Flag | addgene partial sequence | sequence record 161068 | F1ori-F 5'-GTGGACTCTTGTTCCAAACTGG-3'
CTATCTCGGTCTATTCTTTTGATTTATAAGGGATTTTGCCGATTTCGGCCTATTGGTTAAAAAATGAGCT
GATTTAACAAAAATTTAACGCGAATTTTAACAAAATATTAACGCTTACAATTTACGCCTTAAGATACATT
GATGAGTTTGGACAAACCACAACTAGAATGCAGTGAAAAAAATGCTTTATTTGTGAAATTTGTGATGCTA
TTGCTTTATTTGTAACCATTATAAGCTGCAATAAACAAGTTAACAACAACAATTGCATTCATTTTATGTT
TCAGGTTCAGGGGGAGGTGTGGGAGGTTTTTTAAAGCAAGTAAAACCTCTACAAATGTGGTATGGCTGAT
TATGATCTAGAGTCGCGGCCGCTTTACTTGTACAGCTCGTCCATGCCGAGAGTGATCCCGGCGGCGGTCA
CGAACTCCAGCAGGACCATGTGATCGCGCTTCTCGTTGGGGTCTTTGCTCAGGGCGGACTGGGTGCTCAG
GTAGTGGTTGTCGGGCAGCAGCACGGGGCCGTCGCCGATGGGGGTGTTCTGCTGGTAGTGGTCGGCGAGC
TGCACGCTGCCGTCCTCGATGTTGTGGCGGATCTTGAAGTTCACCTTGATGCCGTTCTTCTGCTTGTCGG
CCATGATATAGACGTTGTGGCTGTTGTAGTTGTACTCCAGCTTGTGCCCCAGGATGTTGCCGTCCTCCTT
GAAGTCGATGCCCTTCAGCTCGATGCGGTTCACCAGGGTGTCGCCCTCGAACTTCACCTCGGCGCGGGTC
TTGTAGTTGCCGTCGTCCTTGAAGAAGATGGTGCGCTCCTGGACGTAGCCTTCGGGCATGGCGGACTTGA
