>Addgene plasmid #79679 | 5HT2C-RNA2-Flag | addgene partial sequence | sequence record 167817 | EGFP-N 5'-CGTCGCCGTCCAGCTCGACCAG-3'
CCCTTGCTCACCATGGTGGCGACCGGTGGCTTATCGTCGTCATCCTTGTAATCACGCGTCATGGTGGCGG
CGGATCCCACACTGCTAATCCTTTCGCTAACCACACTGGAGGGATTTACTGGTAACTCTAAATTCTCAAC
TTGCATCTCTATACCGGGCTCATTGTCACTGGCTTTCTCGATCACCGGTTCATTGGTATGCCGATAAATG
TTAACATTAAGCTCCCTCCCAGACAAAGCAGTGGCGGCAACTCTTGGAATCTGCCTGACAGGAGGCTTTT
TCTCTACCTTATAATTGCAACGCAAATAGTTGGAGAATGCCCTTCGGTAAATTTTGTTGAACAGAGTATA
CACCAGAGGATTGATTCCTGAACAAACATAGCCAATCCAAACAAACACATTCAGAAGCTTTTCCATGAGC
TTTTGGTTACAGGACTTCTCACAAAGAACAGACAGAATATTGGTAATGAAAAATGGGCACCACATGATCA
GAAACACAAAGAAAACAATCCCAAGGACTTTCGAAGCTTTTCTTTCATTGTTGATAGCCTGCATGGTGCC
CCTAGGACGTCTCTCCTTCTTCTTTCTTCGGCGTGCGTTCTGGTCTTGGTTAGGGTTTGCAGAGTTCTCT
TCCTCGGCCGTATTCCTCTTGCAGCACTTCAGGAAATCCAGACTTAGTCCAGGCGGTTCCTCGGTGTGGC
CGTGCAGTAACATCAAAGCTTGTCGGCGCAGAACGTAGATGGTCAGGCAATACGTAATCACCATAATCGT
CAGCGGTATGAAGAAAGCTACGAAGGACCCAATAAGAACGAAATTTGGGTCGTTGAGCACGCACGTCGTG
TTGTTCACGAACACCTTTTCTTCGTCCCTCAGTCCAATCACAGGGATAGGAACTGATACACCTATAGAAA
TTGCCCAAACAATAGCAATCTTCATGATGG
